Addgene plasmid #36332: pSMP-G9A_2
Depositing lab: George Daley. Depositing organization: Boston Children's Hospital. Publication: Chromatin-modifying enzymes as modulators of reprogramming. Onder TT, Kara N, Cherry A, Sinha AU, Zhu N, Bernt KM, Cahan P, Marcarci BO, Unternaehrer J, Gupta PB, Lander ES, Armstrong SA, Daley GQ. Nature. 2012 Mar 4;483(7391):598-602. doi: 10.1038/nature10953. PubMed 22388813.
Backbone
  Vector backbone: pSMP
  Backbone manufacturer: Steve Elledge
  Backbone size w/o insert (bp): 6699
  Vector type: Mammalian Expression, Retroviral, RNAi
  Selectable markers: Puromycin
Growth in bacteria
  Bacterial resistance: Ampicillin, 100 μg/mL
  Growth temperature: 30°C
  Growth strain: Stbl3
  Copy number: High Copy
Gene/Insert
  Gene/Insert name: G9A
  gRNA/shRNA sequence: GTGCCCATTCCCTGTGTCA
  Species: H. sapiens (human)
  Entrez Gene: EHMT2 (a.k.a. BAT8, C6orf30, G9A, GAT8, KMT1C, NG36)
  Cloning method: Restriction Enzyme; 5′ cloning site XhoI (not destroyed); 3′ cloning site EcoRI (not destroyed)
  Sequencing primers: 5′ pSMP-F
Terms and licenses: Academic/Nonprofit Terms; Industry Terms: Not Available to Industry
How to cite: pSMP-G9A_2 was a gift from George Daley (Addgene plasmid # 36332 ; http://n2t.net/addgene:36332 ; RRID:Addgene_36332)
