[The description below was written by a language model from this plasmid's Addgene catalogue record.]
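Description:
pSMP-G9A_2 is a retroviral RNAi plasmid built on the pSMP backbone (about 6.7 kb without insert) and designed to knock down human G9A, the histone methyltransferase encoded by EHMT2 (also known as KMT1C or BAT8). The insert is a short hairpin RNA cassette targeting the human transcript, cloned by restriction digestion between XhoI and EcoRI sites, both of which remain intact in the final construct. The "_2" suffix suggests that it is one of several hairpins made against the same gene, although the record does not describe the others. In bacteria the plasmid is maintained at high copy number under ampicillin selection. The recommended recombination-deficient host strain is consistent with the repeated sequences typical of retroviral vectors.

As a retroviral vector, the plasmid is meant to be packaged into viral particles that integrate the shRNA cassette into the genome of mammalian target cells. This gives stable rather than transient knockdown, and transduced cells can be enriched with the puromycin marker. No feature table is provided, so the record does not state the promoter driving the hairpin, the architecture of the hairpin scaffold, the LTR type or the element driving puromycin resistance.

The associated publication examined chromatin-modifying enzymes as modulators of reprogramming. This indicates that the construct was used for loss-of-function testing of how G9A depletion affects the reprogramming of somatic cells. More generally, it suits any study that needs sustained suppression of EHMT2 in human cells permissive to retroviral transduction.
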