>Addgene plasmid #36332 | pSMP-G9A_2 | depositor partial sequence | sequence record 45481 | hairpin
TGCTGTTGACAGTGAGCGCCGTGCCCATTCCCTGTGTCAATAGTGAAGCCACAGATGTATTGACACAGGG
AATGGGCACGTTGCCTACTGCCTCGGA
