>Addgene plasmid #36332 | pSMP-G9A_2 | addgene partial sequence | sequence record 46554 | pSMP-F (5' TACATCGTGACCTGGGAAG 3')
AGCCCTTTGTCACCCTAAGCCTCCGCCTCCTCTTCCTCCATCCGCCCCGTCTCTCCCCCTTGAACCTCCT
CGTTCGACCCCGCCTCGATCCTCCCTTTATCCAGCCCTCACTCCTTCTCTAGGCGCCGGAATTAGATCTC
TCGACTAGGGATAACAGGGTAATTGTTTGAATGAGGCTTCAGTACTTTACAGAATCGTTGCCTGCACATC
TTGGAAACACTTGCTGGGATTACTTCTTCAGGTTAACCCAACAGAAGGCTCGAGAAGGTATATTGCTGTT
GACAGTGAGCGCCGTGCCCATTCCCTGTGTCAATAGTGAAGCCACAGATGTATTGACACAGGGAATGGGC
ACGTTGCCTACTGCCTCGGAATTCAAGGGGCTACTTTAGGAGCAATTATCTTGTTTACTAAAACTGAATA
CCTTGCTATCTCTTTGATACATTTTTACAAAGCTGAATTAAAATGGTATAAATTAAATCACTTTTTTCAA
TTGGAAGACTAATGCGTTTAAACACGCGGCGACGCGTTCTACCGGGTAGGGGAGGCGCTTTTCCCAAGGC
AGTCTGGAGCATGCGCTTTAGCAGCCCCGCTGGGCACTTGGCGCTACACAAGTGGCCTCTGGCCTCGCAC
ACATTCCACATCCACCGGTAGGCGCCAACCGGCTCCGTTCTTTGGTGGCCCCTTCGCGCCACCTTCTACT
CCTCCCCTAGTCAGGAAGTTCCCCCCCGCCCCGCAGCTCGCGTCGTGCAGGACGTGACAAATGGAAGTAG
CACGTCTCACTAGTCTCGTGCAGATGGACAGCACCGCTGAGCAATGGAAGCGGGTAGGCCTTTG
